>Addgene plasmid #82792 | pDONR223_DCAF8_p.G588C | addgene full sequence | sequence record 161913 | Addgene NGS result
CTTTCCTGCGTTATCCCCTGATTCTGTGGATAACCGTATTACCGCCTTTGAGTGAGCTGATACCGCTCGC
CGCAGCCGAACGACCGAGCGCAGCGAGTCAGTGAGCGAGGAAGCGGAAGAGCGCCCAATACGCAAACCGC
CTCTCCCCGCGCGTTGGCCGATTCATTAATGCAGCTGGCACGACAGGTTTCCCGACTGGAAAGCGGGCAG
TGAGCGCAACGCAATTAATACGCGTACCGCTAGCCAGGAAGAGTTTGTAGAAACGCAAAAAGGCCATCCG
TCAGGATGGCCTTCTGCTTAGTTTGATGCCTGGCAGTTTATGGCGGGCGTCCTGCCCGCCACCCTCCGGG
CCGTTGCTTCACAACGTTCAAATCCGCTCCCGGCGGATTTGTCCTACTCAGGAGAGCGTTCACCGACAAA
CAACAGATAAAACGAAAGGCCCAGTCTTCCGACTGAGCCTTTCGTTTTATTTGATGCCTGGCAGTTCCCT
ACTCTCGCGTTAACGCTAGCATGGATGTTTTCCCAGTCACGACGTTGTAAAACGACGGCCAGTCTTAAGC
TCGGGCCCCAAATAATGATTTTATTTTGACTGATAGTGACCTGTTCGTTGCAACAAATTGATGAGCAATG
CTTTTTTATAATGCCAACTTTGTACAAAAAAGTTGGCACCATGTCCAGCAAAGGGAGCAGCACAGATGGC
AGAACAGACTTAGCTAATGGAAGCCTGTCTAGCAGTCCAGAGGAGATGTCTGGAGCTGAAGAGGGGAGGG
AGACATCCTCAGGCATTGAAGTGGAGGCCTCAGACCTGAGTTTGAGCTTGACTGGGGATGATGGTGGCCC
CAACCGCACCAGCACAGAAAGTCGAGGCACAGACACAGAGAGCTCAGGTGAAGATAAGGACTCTGACAGC
ATGGAGGACACTGGTCATTACTCCATTAATGATGAAAATCGAGTCCATGACCGCTCAGAGGAAGAGGAAG
AGGAGGAAGAAGAGGAGGAAGAAGAGCAGCCTCGGCGCCGTGTACAGCGCAAGCGGGCTAACCGTGACCA
GGACTCATCAGATGATGAGCGGGCCCTAGAGGACTGGGTGTCCTCAGAAACATCAGCTCTACCCCGACCT
CGCTGGCAAGCCCTCCCTGCCCTTCGGGAGCGGGAGCTGGGTTCAAGTGCCCGCTTTGTCTATGAGGCCT
GTGGGGCAAGAGTCTTTGTGCAGCGTTTCCGCCTGCAGCATGGGCTTGAGGGCCATACTGGTTGTGTCAA
TACCCTGCACTTTAACCAGCGCGGCACCTGGCTGGCCAGTGGCAGCGATGACCTGAAGGTGGTGGTGTGG
GATTGGGTACGGCGGCAGCCAGTACTGGACTTTGAGAGTGGCCACAAAAGTAATGTGTTCCAGGCCAAGT
TTCTTCCTAACAGTGGTGATTCTACTCTGGCCATGTGTGCCCGTGACGGGCAGGTTCGAGTAGCAGAACT
GTCTGCCACACAGTGTTGCAAGAATACAAAACGTGTGGCCCAGCACAAGGGAGCGTCCCACAAGTTGGCA
CTGGAACCAGACTCTCCCTGTACGTTCTTATCTGCAGGTGAAGATGCAGTTGTTTTCACCATTGACCTGA
GACAAGACCGCCCAGCGTCGAAACTGGTGGTGACAAAAGAGAAAGAGAAGAAAGTGGGGCTGTATACGAT
CTATGTGAATCCTGCCAATACCCACCAGTTTGCAGTGGGTGGACGAGATCAGTTTGTAAGGATTTATGAC
CAGAGGAAAATTGATGAGAATGAGAACAATGGAGTACTCAAGAAGTTCTGTCCTCATCACCTGGTGAACA
GTGAGTCCAAAGCAAACATCACCTGTCTTGTGTACAGCCACGACGGCACAGAGCTCCTGGCCAGTTACAA
TGATGAAGACATTTACCTCTTCAACTCCTCTCACAGTGATGGGGCCCAGTATGTTAAGAGATACAAGGGC
CACAGAAATAATGCCACAGTAAAAGGCGTCAATTTCTATGGCCCCAAGAGTGAGTTTGTGGTGAGCGGTA
GTGACTGTGGGCACATCTTCCTCTGGGAGAAATCATCCTGCCAGATTATTCAGTTCATGGAGGGGGACAA
GGGAGGCGTGGTAAACTGTCTTGAGCCCCACCCTCACCTGCCTGTGCTGGCAACCAGTGGCCTAGACCAT
GATGTGAAGATCTGGGCACCCACAGCTGAAGCTTCCACTGAGCTGACAGGGTTAAAAGATGTGATTAAGA
AGAACAAGCGGGAGCGGGATGAAGATAGCTTGCACCAAACTGACCTGTTTGATAGTCACATGCTGTGGTT
CCTTATGCATCACCTGAGACAGAGACGCCATCACCGGCGCTGGCGAGAACCTGGGGTTGGGGCCACAGAC
GCGGACTCTGATGAGTCTCCCAGCTCCTCAGACACATCGGACGAGGAGGAGTGCCCTGACCGGGTGCAGT
GCATGCCATCTTGATTGCCAACTTTCTTGTACAAAGTTGGCATTATAAGAAAGCATTGCTTATCAATTTG
TTGCAACGAACAGGTCACTATCAGTCAAAATAAAATCATTATTTGCCATCCAGCTGATATCCCCTATAGT
GAGTCGTATTACATGGTCATAGCTGTTTCCTGGCAGCTCTGGCCCGTGTCTCAAAATCTCTGATGTTACA
TTGCACAAGATAAAAATATATCATCATGCCTCCTCTAGACCAGCCAGGACAGAAATGCCTCGACTTCGCT
GCTACCCAAGGTTGCCGGGTGACGCACACCGTGGAAACGGATGAAGGCACGAACCCAGTGGACATAAGCC
TGTTCGGTTCGTAAGCTGTAATGCAAGTAGCGTATGCGCTCACGCAACTGGTCCAGAACCTTGACCGAAC
GCAGCGGTGGTAACGGCGCAGTGGCGGTTTTCATGGCTTGTTATGACTGTTTTTTTGGGGTACAGTCTAT
GCCTCGGGCATCCAAGCAGCAAGCGCGTTACGCCGTGGGTCGATGTTTGATGTTATGGAGCAGCAACGAT
GTTACGCAGCAGGGCAGTCGCCCTAAAACAAAGTTAAACATTATGAGGGAAGCGGTGATCGCCGAAGTAT
CGACTCAACTATCAGAGGTAGTTGGCGTCATCGAGCGCCATCTCGAACCGACGTTGCTGGCCGTACATTT
GTACGGCTCCGCAGTGGATGGCGGCCTGAAGCCACACAGTGATATTGATTTGCTGGTTACGGTGACCGTA
AGGCTTGATGAAACAACGCGGCGAGCTTTGATCAACGACCTTTTGGAAACTTCGGCTTCCCCTGGAGAGA
GCGAGATTCTCCGCGCTGTAGAAGTCACCATTGTTGTGCACGACGACATCATTCCGTGGCGTTATCCAGC
TAAGCGCGAACTGCAATTTGGAGAATGGCAGCGCAATGACATTCTTGCAGGTATCTTCGAGCCAGCCACG
ATCGACATTGATCTGGCTATCTTGCTGACAAAAGCAAGAGAACATAGCGTTGCCTTGGTAGGTCCAGCGG
CGGAGGAACTCTTTGATCCGGTTCCTGAACAGGATCTATTTGAGGCGCTAAATGAAACCTTAACGCTATG
GAACTCGCCGCCCGACTGGGCTGGCGATGAGCGAAATGTAGTGCTTACGTTGTCCCGCATTTGGTACAGC
GCAGTAACCGGCAAAATCGCGCCGAAGGATGTCGCTGCCGACTGGGCAATGGAGCGCCTGCCGGCCCAGT
ATCAGCCCGTCATACTTGAAGCTAGACAGGCTTATCTTGGACAAGAAGAAGATCGCTTGGCCTCGCGCGC
AGATCAGTTGGAAGAATTTGTCCACTACGTGAAAGGCGAGATCACCAAGGTAGTCGGCAAATAACCCTCG
AGCCACCCATGACCAAAATCCCTTAACGTGAGTTACGCGTCGTTCCACTGAGCGTCAGACCCCGTAGAAA
AGATCAAAGGATCTTCTTGAGATCCTTTTTTTCTGCGCGTAATCTGCTGCTTGCAAACAAAAAAACCACC
GCTACCAGCGGTGGTTTGTTTGCCGGATCAAGAGCTACCAACTCTTTTTCCGAAGGTAACTGGCTTCAGC
AGAGCGCAGATACCAAATACTGTTCTTCTAGTGTAGCCGTAGTTAGGCCACCACTTCAAGAACTCTGTAG
CACCGCCTACATACCTCGCTCTGCTAATCCTGTTACCAGTGGCTGCTGCCAGTGGCGATAAGTCGTGTCT
TACCGGGTTGGACTCAAGACGATAGTTACCGGATAAGGCGCAGCGGTCGGGCTGAACGGGGGGTTCGTGC
ACACAGCCCAGCTTGGAGCGAACGACCTACACCGAACTGAGATACCTACAGCGTGAGCTATGAGAAAGCG
CCACGCTTCCCGAAGGGAGAAAGGCGGACAGGTATCCGGTAAGCGGCAGGGTCGGAACAGGAGAGCGCAC
GAGGGAGCTTCCAGGGGGAAACGCCTGGTATCTTTATAGTCCTGTCGGGTTTCGCCACCTCTGACTTGAG
CGTCGATTTTTGTGATGCTCGTCAGGGGGGCGGAGCCTATGGAAAAACGCCAGCAACGCGGCCTTTTTAC
GGTTCCTGGCCTTTTGCTGGCCTTTTGCTCACATGTT
Features (pLannotate 1.2.2; 12 found; start..end, strand, type, name):
    121..213     +  CDS            lacI (fragment): lac repressor; lacI; The lac repressor binds to the lac operator to inhibit transcription in E. coli. This inhibition can be relieved by adding lactose or isopropyl-β-D-thiogalactopyranoside (IPTG).
    268..295     -  terminator     rrnB T2 terminator: transcription terminator T2 from the E. coli rrnB gene
    427..470     +  terminator     rrnB T1 terminator: Escherichia coli rrnB; transcription terminator T1 from the E. coli rrnB gene
    517..553     -  CDS            lacZα (fragment): LacZα fragment of β-galactosidase; lacZ fragment
    570..665     +  protein_bind   attL3: mutant version of attL; recombination site for the Gateway® LR reaction LR Clonase™
    671..2461    +  CDS            DCAF8: DCAF8_HUMAN - Also known as H326, WDR42A. Experimental evidence at protein level: Swiss-Prot protein existence level 1. May function as a substrate receptor for CUL4-DDB1 E3 ubiquitin-protein ligase complex. From Homo sapiens (Human).
   2469..2564    -  protein_bind   attL3: mutant version of attL; recombination site for the Gateway® LR reaction LR Clonase™
   2583..2601    -  promoter       T7 promoter: promoter for bacteriophage T7 RNA polymerase
   2791..2814    +  promoter       Pc promoter (fragment): intI1 (promoter lies within the coding sequence); class 1 integron promoter
   2990..3046    +  CDS            GmR (fragment): gentamycin acetyltransferase; aacC1; confers resistance to gentamycin
   3053..3844    +  CDS            SmR: aminoglycoside adenylyltransferase (Murphy, 1985); aadA; confers resistance to spectinomycin and streptomycin
   3937..4525    +  rep_origin     ori: high-copy-number ColE1/pMB1/pBR322/pUC origin of replication
