[The description below was written by a language model from this plasmid's Addgene catalogue record and pLannotate feature annotations shown in this document.]
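Description:
pDONR223_DCAF8_p.G588C is a Gateway entry clone built on the Invitrogen pDONR223 backbone. It carries the human DCAF8 open reading frame (also known as WDR42A or H326) with a G588C amino-acid substitution. The 4,587-nt plasmid is maintained in E. coli through a high-copy ColE1/pUC-type origin. It is selected with spectinomycin via the aadA aminoglycoside adenylyltransferase gene (SmR), which lies downstream of a fragment of a class 1 integron Pc promoter and a short gentamicin-resistance gene remnant. rrnB T1 and T2 terminators upstream of the cloning region insulate the insert from read-through transcription. Small lacI and lacZα fragments are backbone remnants.

The DCAF8 coding sequence is annotated as encoding a probable substrate receptor for the CUL4-DDB1 E3 ubiquitin ligase complex. It is flanked on both sides by attL-type recombination sites. The automated annotation labels both as attL3, and whatever their exact identity, they are the sites used in a Gateway LR reaction to transfer the ORF into a destination vector. The record lists no promoter for the insert, so the plasmid is a shuttle and archive clone rather than an expression construct. The only nearby promoter is a T7 promoter just outside the downstream att site, pointing back toward the insert in antisense orientation. The clone is "closed", meaning a stop codon directly follows the ORF, so the protein would be expressed without a C-terminal fusion from a destination vector, although N-terminal tags remain possible.

The plasmid belongs to the Target Accelerator Plasmid Collection, which is associated with high-throughput phenotyping of lung cancer somatic mutations. It serves as a source of this mutant allele for transfer into expression vectors and functional comparison with wild-type DCAF8.
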