Addgene plasmid #82792: pDONR223_DCAF8_p.G588C
Purpose: Gateway Donor vector containing DCAF8, part of the Target Accelerator Plasmid Collection.
Depositing lab: Jesse Boehm & Matthew Meyerson & David Root. Depositing organization: Broad Institute. Publication: High-throughput Phenotyping of Lung Cancer Somatic Mutations. Berger AH, Brooks AN, Wu X, Shrestha Y, Chouinard C, Piccioni F, Bagul M, Kamburov A, Imielinski M, Hogstrom L, Zhu C, Yang X, Pantel S, Sakai R, Watson J, Kaplan N, Campbell JD, Singh S, Root DE, Narayan R, Natoli T, Lahr DL, Tirosh I, Tamayo P, Getz G, Wong B, Doench J, Subramanian A, Golub TR, Meyerson M, Boehm JS. Cancer Cell. 2016 Aug 8;30(2):214-28. doi: 10.1016/j.ccell.2016.06.022. Epub 2016 Jul 28. PubMed 27478040.
Backbone
  Vector backbone: pDONR223
  Backbone manufacturer: Invitrogen
  Vector type: Gateway Entry vector
Growth in bacteria
  Bacterial resistance: Spectinomycin, 50 μg/mL
  Growth temperature: 37°C
  Growth strain: DH5alpha
  Copy number: High Copy
Gene/Insert
  Gene/Insert name: DCAF8 (alt name: NM_015726)
  Species: H. sapiens (human)
  Mutation: G588C
  Entrez Gene: DCAF8 (a.k.a. GAN2, H326, WDR42A)
  Promoter: None
  Cloning method: Gateway Cloning
  Sequencing primers: 5′ M13pUC-fwd; 3′ M13-Rev
Terms and licenses: Academic/Nonprofit Terms; Industry Terms: Not Available to Industry
Depositor comments: CLOSED (stop codon immediately follows insert)
How to cite: pDONR223_DCAF8_p.G588C was a gift from Jesse Boehm & Matthew Meyerson & David Root (Addgene plasmid # 82792 ; http://n2t.net/addgene:82792 ; RRID:Addgene_82792)
