>Addgene plasmid #82792 | pDONR223_DCAF8_p.G588C | depositor partial sequence | sequence record 157518 | Insert sequence
ATGTCCAGCAAAGGGAGCAGCACAGATGGCAGAACAGACTTAGCTAATGGAAGCCTGTCTAGCAGTCCAG
AGGAGATGTCTGGAGCTGAAGAGGGGAGGGAGACATCCTCAGGCATTGAAGTGGAGGCCTCAGACCTGAG
TTTGAGCTTGACTGGGGATGATGGTGGCCCCAACCGCACCAGCACAGAAAGTCGAGGCACAGACACAGAG
AGCTCAGGTGAAGATAAGGACTCTGACAGCATGGAGGACACTGGTCATTACTCCATTAATGATGAAAATC
GAGTCCATGACCGCTCAGAGGAAGAGGAAGAGGAGGAAGAAGAGGAGGAAGAAGAGCAGCCTCGGCGCCG
TGTACAGCGCAAGCGGGCTAACCGTGACCAGGACTCATCAGATGATGAGCGGGCCCTAGAGGACTGGGTG
TCCTCAGAAACATCAGCTCTACCCCGACCTCGCTGGCAAGCCCTCCCTGCCCTTCGGGAGCGGGAGCTGG
GTTCAAGTGCCCGCTTTGTCTATGAGGCCTGTGGGGCAAGAGTCTTTGTGCAGCGTTTCCGCCTGCAGCA
TGGGCTTGAGGGCCATACTGGTTGTGTCAATACCCTGCACTTTAACCAGCGCGGCACCTGGCTGGCCAGT
GGCAGCGATGACCTGAAGGTGGTGGTGTGGGATTGGGTACGGCGGCAGCCAGTACTGGACTTTGAGAGTG
GCCACAAAAGTAATGTGTTCCAGGCCAAGTTTCTTCCTAACAGTGGTGATTCTACTCTGGCCATGTGTGC
CCGTGACGGGCAGGTTCGAGTAGCAGAACTGTCTGCCACACAGTGTTGCAAGAATACAAAACGTGTGGCC
CAGCACAAGGGAGCGTCCCACAAGTTGGCACTGGAACCAGACTCTCCCTGTACGTTCTTATCTGCAGGTG
AAGATGCAGTTGTTTTCACCATTGACCTGAGACAAGACCGCCCAGCGTCGAAACTGGTGGTGACAAAAGA
GAAAGAGAAGAAAGTGGGGCTGTATACGATCTATGTGAATCCTGCCAATACCCACCAGTTTGCAGTGGGT
GGACGAGATCAGTTTGTAAGGATTTATGACCAGAGGAAAATTGATGAGAATGAGAACAATGGAGTACTCA
AGAAGTTCTGTCCTCATCACCTGGTGAACAGTGAGTCCAAAGCAAACATCACCTGTCTTGTGTACAGCCA
CGACGGCACAGAGCTCCTGGCCAGTTACAATGATGAAGACATTTACCTCTTCAACTCCTCTCACAGTGAT
GGGGCCCAGTATGTTAAGAGATACAAGGGCCACAGAAATAATGCCACAGTAAAAGGCGTCAATTTCTATG
GCCCCAAGAGTGAGTTTGTGGTGAGCGGTAGTGACTGTGGGCACATCTTCCTCTGGGAGAAATCATCCTG
CCAGATTATTCAGTTCATGGAGGGGGACAAGGGAGGCGTGGTAAACTGTCTTGAGCCCCACCCTCACCTG
CCTGTGCTGGCAACCAGTGGCCTAGACCATGATGTGAAGATCTGGGCACCCACAGCTGAAGCTTCCACTG
AGCTGACAGGGTTAAAAGATGTGATTAAGAAGAACAAGCGGGAGCGGGATGAAGATAGCTTGCACCAAAC
TGACCTGTTTGATAGTCACATGCTGTGGTTCCTTATGCATCACCTGAGACAGAGACGCCATCACCGGCGC
TGGCGAGAACCTGGGGTTGGGGCCACAGACGCGGACTCTGATGAGTCTCCCAGCTCCTCAGACACATCGG
ACGAGGAGGAGTGCCCTGACCGGGTGCAGTGCATGCCATCTTGA
